Addgene plasmid #65489: pTre-tight-SV40-luciferase (496)
Purpose: Inducible expression of coding/noncoding genes
Depositing lab: Roderic Guigo & Rory Johnson. Depositing organization: Centre for Genomic Regulation (CRG).
Backbone
  Vector backbone: pTRE-Tight
  Backbone manufacturer: Clontech
  Vector type: Mammalian Expression, Luciferase
Growth in bacteria
  Bacterial resistance: Ampicillin, 100 μg/mL
  Growth temperature: 37°C
  Growth strain: DH5alpha
  Copy number: Low Copy
Gene/Insert
  Gene/Insert name: SV40-luciferase
Terms and licenses: Academic/Nonprofit Terms; Industry Terms: Not Available to Industry
How to cite: pTre-tight-SV40-luciferase (496) was a gift from Roderic Guigo & Rory Johnson (Addgene plasmid # 65489 ; http://n2t.net/addgene:65489 ; RRID:Addgene_65489)
