[The description below was written by a language model from this plasmid's Addgene catalogue record and pLannotate feature annotations shown in this document.]
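Description:
pTre-tight-SV40-luciferase (496) is a mammalian expression plasmid of about 4.8 kb built on the Clontech pTRE-Tight backbone, designed for tetracycline/doxycycline-inducible expression of a gene of interest, coding or noncoding, alongside a constitutive luciferase reporter. It is propagated in E. coli through a ColE1/pUC-type origin and selected with ampicillin via the β-lactamase gene and its native bla promoter. The catalogue entry lists the plasmid as low copy, whereas the annotated origin is of the type usually described as high copy; the record does not resolve this difference. No mammalian selection marker is annotated.

The inducible unit consists of the PTight promoter, seven tet operator repeats upstream of a minimal CMV promoter, followed by a short multiple cloning site fragment and an SV40 polyadenylation signal. No insert is annotated in this position, so the plasmid appears to be an empty acceptor into which a transcript of interest is cloned. PTight is essentially silent on its own and needs a Tet transactivator (tTA or rtTA) supplied from another construct or a Tet-system cell line. The added payload is a separate cassette in which the SV40 early promoter drives the synthetic luc2 version of firefly luciferase, followed by an SV40 poly(A) signal that is annotated on the opposite strand. The short "large T antigen" fragments flagged next to both poly(A) signals are most likely remnants of the SV40 sequence carried with those terminator regions rather than functional coding sequences. The constitutive luciferase plausibly serves as an internal control for transfection efficiency or plasmid presence, although the record states only the general purpose of inducible gene expression.
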