Features (pLannotate 1.2.2; 11 found; start..end, strand, type, name):
      4..318     +  promoter       tight TRE promoter: Tet-responsive promoter PTight, consisting of seven tet operator sequences followed by the minimal CMV promoter
    323..354     +  misc_feature   MCS (fragment): pUC18/19 multiple cloning site
    413..496     +  CDS            large T antigen (fragment): large T antigen from SV40 (simian virus 40)
    519..600     +  polyA_signal   SV40 poly(A) signal: SV40 polyadenylation signal
    782..1370    -  rep_origin     ori: high-copy-number ColE1/pMB1/pBR322/pUC origin of replication
   1541..2401    -  CDS            AmpR: β-lactamase; bla; confers resistance to ampicillin, carbenicillin, and related antibiotics
   2402..2506    -  promoter       AmpR promoter: bla
   2517..2713    +  promoter       SV40 promoter: SV40 early promoter
   2755..4407    +  CDS            luciferase: firefly luciferase synthetic luc2 version of the luciferase gene
   4451..4572    -  polyA_signal   SV40 poly(A) signal: SV40 polyadenylation signal
   4595..4663    -  CDS            large T antigen (fragment): large T antigen from SV40 (simian virus 40)
>Addgene plasmid #65489 | pTre-tight-SV40-luciferase (496) | depositor full sequence | sequence record 158775 | pTre-tight-SV40-luciferase (496) sequence 4767 bps
CTCGAGTTTACTCCCTATCAGTGATAGAGAACGTATGTCGAGTTTACTCCCTATCAGTGATAGAGAACGA
TGTCGAGTTTACTCCCTATCAGTGATAGAGAACGTATGTCGAGTTTACTCCCTATCAGTGATAGAGAACG
TATGTCGAGTTTACTCCCTATCAGTGATAGAGAACGTATGTCGAGTTTATCCCTATCAGTGATAGAGAAC
GTATGTCGAGTTTACTCCCTATCAGTGATAGAGAACGTATGTCGAGGTAGGCGTGTACGGTGGGAGGCCT
ATATAAGCAGAGCTCGTTTAGTGAACCGTCAGATCGCCTGGAGAATTCGAGCTCGGTACCCGGGGATCCT
CTAGTCAGCTGACGCGTGCTAGCGCGGCCGCATCGATAAGCTTGTCGACGATATCTCTAGAGGATCATAA
TCAGCCATACCACATTTGTAGAGGTTTTACTTGCTTTAAAAAACCTCCCACACCTCCCCCTGAACCTGAA
ACATAAAATGAATGCAATTGTTGTTGTTAACTTGTTTATTGCAGCTTATAATGGTTACAAATAAAGCAAT
AGCATCACAAATTTCACAAATAAAGCATTTTTTTCACTGCCTCGAGCTTCCTCGCTCACTGACTCGCTGC
GCTCGGTCGTTCGGCTGCGGCGAGCGGTATCAGCTCACTCAAAGGCGGTAATACGGTTATCCACAGAATC
AGGGGATAACGCAGGAAAGAACATGTGAGCAAAAGGCCAGCAAAAGGCCAGGAACCGTAAAAAGGCCGCG
TTGCTGGCGTTTTTCCATAGGCTCCGCCCCCCTGACGAGCATCACAAAAATCGACGCTCAAGTCAGAGGT
GGCGAAACCCGACAGGACTATAAAGATACCAGGCGTTTCCCCCTGGAAGCTCCCTCGTGCGCTCTCCTGT
TCCGACCCTGCCGCTTACCGGATACCTGTCCGCCTTTCTCCCTTCGGGAAGCGTGGCGCTTTCTCAATGC
TCACGCTGTAGGTATCTCAGTTCGGTGTAGGTCGTTCGCTCCAAGCTGGGCTGTGTGCACGAACCCCCCG
TTCAGCCCGACCGCTGCGCCTTATCCGGTAACTATCGTCTTGAGTCCAACCCGGTAAGACACGACTTATC
GCCACTGGCAGCAGCCACTGGTAACAGGATTAGCAGAGCGAGGTATGTAGGCGGTGCTACAGAGTTCTTG
AAGTGGTGGCCTAACTACGGCTACACTAGAAGGACAGTATTTGGTATCTGCGCTCTGCTGAAGCCAGTTA
CCTTCGGAAAAAGAGTTGGTAGCTCTTGATCCGGCAAACAAACCACCGCTGGTAGCGGTGGTTTTTTTGT
TTGCAAGCAGCAGATTACGCGCAGAAAAAAAGGATCTCAAGAAGATCCTTTGATCTTTTCTACGGGGTCT
GACGCTCAGTGGAACGAAAACTCACGTTAAGGGATTTTGGTCATGAGATTATCAAAAAGGATCTTCACCT
AGATCCTTTTAAATTAAAAATGAAGTTTTAAATCAATCTAAAGTATATATGAGTAAACTTGGTCTGACAG
TTACCAATGCTTAATCAGTGAGGCACCTATCTCAGCGATCTGTCTATTTCGTTCATCCATAGTTGCCTGA
CTCCCCGTCGTGTAGATAACTACGATACGGGAGGGCTTACCATCTGGCCCCAGTGCTGCAATGATACCGC
GAGACCCACGCTCACCGGCTCCAGATTTATCAGCAATAAACCAGCCAGCCGGAAGGGCCGAGCGCAGAAG
TGGTCCTGCAACTTTATCCGCCTCCATCCAGTCTATTAATTGTTGCCGGGAAGCTAGAGTAAGTAGTTCG
CCAGTTAATAGTTTGCGCAACGTTGTTGCCATTGCTACAGGCATCGTGGTGTCACGCTCGTCGTTTGGTA
TGGCTTCATTCAGCTCCGGTTCCCAACGATCAAGGCGAGTTACATGATCCCCCATGTTGTGCAAAAAAGC
GGTTAGCTCCTTCGGTCCTCCGATCGTTGTCAGAAGTAAGTTGGCCGCAGTGTTATCACTCATGGTTATG
GCAGCACTGCATAATTCTCTTACTGTCATGCCATCCGTAAGATGCTTTTCTGTGACTGGTGAGTACTCAA
CCAAGTCATTCTGAGAATAGTGTATGCGGCGACCGAGTTGCTCTTGCCCGGCGTCAATACGGGATAATAC
CGCGCCACATAGCAGAACTTTAAAAGTGCTCATCATTGGAAAACGTTCTTCGGGGCGAAAACTCTCAAGG
ATCTTACCGCTGTTGAGATCCAGTTCGATGTAACCCACTCGTGCACCCAACTGATCTTCAGCATCTTTTA
CTTTCACCAGCGTTTCTGGGTGAGCAAAAACAGGAAGGCAAAATGCCGCAAAAAAGGGAATAAGGGCGAC
ACGGAAATGTTGAATACTCATACTCTTCCTTTTTCAATATTATTGAAGCATTTATCAGGGTTATTGTCTC
ATGAGCGGATACATATTTGAATGTATTTAGAAAAATAAACAAATAGGGGTTCCGCGCACATTTCCCTGCA
TCTCAATTAGTCAGCAACCATAGTCCCGCCCCTAACTCCGCCCATCCCGCCCCTAACTCCGCCCAGTTCC
GCCCATTCTCCGCCCCATCGCTGACTAATTTTTTTTATTTATGCAGAGGCCGAGGCCGCCTCGGCCTCTG
AGCTATTCCAGAAGTAGTGAGGAGGCTTTTTTGGAGGCCTAGGCTTTTGCAAAAAGCTTAAGCTTGGCAA
TCCGGTACTGTTGGTAAAGCCACCATGGAAGATGCCAAAAACATTAAGAAGGGCCCAGCGCCATTCTACC
CACTCGAAGACGGGACCGCCGGCGAGCAGCTGCACAAAGCCATGAAGCGCTACGCCCTGGTGCCCGGCAC
CATCGCCTTTACCGACGCACATATCGAGGTGGACATTACCTACGCCGAGTACTTCGAGATGAGCGTTCGG
CTGGCAGAAGCTATGAAGCGCTATGGGCTGAATACAAACCATCGGATCGTGGTGTGCAGCGAGAATAGCT
TGCAGTTCTTCATGCCCGTGTTGGGTGCCCTGTTCATCGGTGTGGCTGTGGCCCCAGCTAACGACATCTA
CAACGAGCGCGAGCTGCTGAACAGCATGGGCATCAGCCAGCCCACCGTCGTATTCGTGAGCAAGAAAGGG
CTGCAAAAGATCCTCAACGTGCAAAAGAAGCTACCGATCATACAAAAGATCATCATCATGGATAGCAAGA
CCGACTACCAGGGCTTCCAAAGCATGTACACCTTCGTGACTTCCCATTTGCCACCCGGCTTCAACGAGTA
CGACTTCGTGCCCGAGAGCTTCGACCGGGACAAAACCATCGCCCTGATCATGAACAGTAGTGGCAGTACC
GGATTGCCCAAGGGCGTAGCCCTACCGCACCGCACCGCTTGTGTCCGATTCAGTCATGCCCGCGACCCCA
TCTTCGGCAACCAGATCATCCCCGACACCGCTATCCTCAGCGTGGTGCCATTTCACCACGGCTTCGGCAT
GTTCACCACGCTGGGCTACTTGATCTGCGGCTTTCGGGTCGTGCTCATGTACCGCTTCGAGGAGGAGCTA
TTCTTGCGCAGCTTGCAAGACTATAAGATTCAATCTGCCCTGCTGGTGCCCACACTATTTAGCTTCTTCG
CTAAGAGCACTCTCATCGACAAGTACGACCTAAGCAACTTGCACGAGATCGCCAGCGGCGGGGCGCCGCT
CAGCAAGGAGGTAGGTGAGGCCGTGGCCAAACGCTTCCACCTACCAGGCATCCGCCAGGGCTACGGCCTG
ACAGAAACAACCAGCGCCATTCTGATCACCCCCGAAGGGGACGACAAGCCTGGCGCAGTAGGCAAGGTGG
TGCCCTTCTTCGAGGCTAAGGTGGTGGACTTGGACACCGGTAAGACACTGGGTGTGAACCAGCGCGGCGA
GCTGTGCGTCCGTGGCCCCATGATCATGAGCGGCTACGTTAACAACCCCGAGGCTACAAACGCTCTCATC
GACAAGGACGGCTGGCTGCACAGCGGCGACATCGCCTACTGGGACGAGGACGAGCACTTCTTCATCGTGG
ACCGGCTGAAGAGCCTGATCAAATACAAGGGCTACCAGGTAGCCCCAGCCGAACTGGAGAGCATCCTGCT
GCAACACCCCAACATCTTCGACGCCGGGGTCGCCGGCCTGCCCGACGACGATGCCGGCGAGCTGCCCGCC
GCAGTCGTCGTGCTGGAACACGGTAAAACCATGACCGAGAAGGAGATCGTGGACTATGTGGCCAGCCAGG
TTACAACCGCCAAGAAGCTGCGCGGTGGTGTTGTGTTCGTGGACGAGGTGCCTAAAGGACTGACCGGCAA
GTTGGACGCCCGCAAGATCCGCGAGATTCTCATTAAGGCCAAGAAGGGCGGCAAGATCGCCGTGTAATAA
TTCTAGAGTCGGGGCGGCCGGCCGCTTCGAGCAGACATGATAAGATACATTGATGAGTTTGGACAAACCA
CAACTAGAATGCAGTGAAAAAAATGCTTTATTTGTGAAATTTGTGATGCTATTGCTTTATTTGTAACCAT
TATAAGCTGCAATAAACAAGTTAACAACAACAATTGCATTCATTTTATGTTTCAGGTTCAGGGGGAGGTG
TGGGAGGTTTTTTAAAGCAAGTAAAACCTCTACAAATGTGGTAAAATCGATAAGGATCCGAAAAGTGCCA
CCTGACGTCTAAGAAACCATTATTATCATGACATTAACCTATAAAAATAGGCGTATCACGAGGCCCTTTC
GTCTTCA
