>Addgene plasmid #65489 | pTre-tight-SV40-luciferase (496) | addgene partial sequence | sequence record 163418 | EBV-rev 5'-GTGGTTTGTCCAAACTCATC-3'
GTCTGCTCGAAGCGGCCGGCCGCCCCGACTCTAGAATTATTACACGGCGATCTTGCCGCCCTTCTTGGCC
TTAATGAGAATCTCGCGGATCTTGCGGGCGTCCAACTTGCCGGTCAGTCCTTTAGGCACCTCGTCCACGA
ACACAACACCACCGCGCAGCTTCTTGGCGGTTGTAACCTGGCTGGCCACATAGTCCACGATCTCCTTCTC
GGTCATGGTTTTACCGTGTTCCAGCACGACGACTGCGGCGGGCAGCTCGCCGGCATCGTCGTCGGGCAGG
CCGGCGACCCCGGCGTCGAAGATGTTGGGGTGTTGCAGCAGGATGCTCTCCAGTTCGGCTGGGGCTACCT
GGTAGCCCTTGTATTTGATCAGGCTCTTCAGCCGGTCCACGATGAAGAAGTGCTCGTCCTCGTCCCAGTA
GGCGATGTCGCCGCTGTGCAGCCAGCCGTCCTTGTCGATGAGAGCGTTTGTAGCCTCGGGGTTGTTAACG
TAGCCGCTCATGATCATGGGGCCACGGACGCACAGCTCGCCGCGCTGGTTCACACCCAGTGTCTTACCGG
TGTCCAAGTCCACCACCTTAGCCTCGAAGAAGGGCACCACCTTGCCTACTGCGCCAGGCTTGTCGTCCCC
TTCGGGGGTGATCAGAATGGCGCTGGTTGTTTCTGTCAGGCCGTAGCCCTGGCGGATGCCTGGTAGGTGG
AAGCGTTTGGCCACGGCCTCACCTACCTCCTTGCTGAGCGGCGCCCCGCCGCTGGCGATCTCGTGCAAGT
TGCTTAGGTCGTACTTGTCGATGAGAGTGCTCTTAGCGAAGAAGCTAAATAGTGTGGGCACCAGCAGGGC
AGATTGAATCTTATAGTCTTGCAAGCTGCGCAAGAATAGCTCCTCCTCGAAGCGGTACATGAGCACGACC
CGAAAGCCGCAGATCAAGTA
